Addgene plasmid #76755: DYRK1A gRNA (BRDN0001145031)
Purpose: 3rd generation lentiviral gRNA plasmid targeting human DYRK1A
Depositing lab: John Doench & David Root. Depositing organization: Broad Institute. Publication: Optimized sgRNA design to maximize activity and minimize off-target effects of CRISPR-Cas9. Doench JG, Fusi N, Sullender M, Hegde M, Vaimberg EW, Donovan KF, Smith I, Tothova Z, Wilen C, Orchard R, Virgin HW, Listgarten J, Root DE. Nat Biotechnol. 2016 Jan 18. doi: 10.1038/nbt.3437. PubMed 26780180.
Backbone
  Vector backbone: lentiGuide-Puro
  Backbone manufacturer: Zhang Lab (Addgene plasmid # 52963)
  Vector type: Mammalian Expression, Lentiviral, CRISPR
  Selectable markers: Puromycin
Growth in bacteria
  Bacterial resistance: Ampicillin, 100 μg/mL
  Growth temperature: 37°C
  Growth strain: DH5alpha
  Copy number: High Copy
Gene/Insert
  Gene/Insert name: DYRK1A (alt names: DYRK1A; NM_001396.3)
  gRNA/shRNA sequence: TTACAGGAGTACAAACCACC
  Species: H. sapiens (human)
  Entrez Gene: DYRK1A (a.k.a. DYRK, DYRK1, HP86, MNB, MNBH, MRD7)
  Promoter: hU6
  Cloning method: Unknown
  Sequencing primers: 5′ U6-F; 3′ pS2-R
Terms and licenses: Academic/Nonprofit Terms; Industry Terms: Not Available to Industry
Depositor comments: The gRNA was designed to target the following Genbank reference sequence(s): NM_001396.3,NM_101395.2,NM_130436.2,NM_130438.2. Note that this plasmid does NOT contain Cas9. It should be used in conjunction with lentiCas9-Blast (Addgene #52962) or otherwise with cell lines already expressing Cas9. Browse the full kinome gRNA library at http://www.addgene.org/pooled-library/broadgpp-human-kinome/ or visit http://www.broadinstitute.org/rnai/public/ for detailed protocols and information.
How to cite: DYRK1A gRNA (BRDN0001145031) was a gift from John Doench & David Root (Addgene plasmid # 76755 ; http://n2t.net/addgene:76755 ; RRID:Addgene_76755)
