[The description below was written by a language model from this plasmid's Addgene catalogue record and pLannotate feature annotations shown in this document.]
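Description:
DYRK1A gRNA (BRDN0001145031) is a third-generation lentiviral single-guide RNA plasmid built on the lentiGuide-Puro backbone, carrying one guide directed against human DYRK1A. It belongs to a kinome-focused gRNA collection, and the guide was designed against several DYRK1A reference transcripts. In bacteria the 8.3 kb plasmid is maintained at high copy through a ColE1/pUC-type origin and selected with ampicillin via the β-lactamase gene. An f1 origin, an SV40 origin and remnants of the lac region and T3/T7 promoters are carried over from the backbone.

The lentiviral transfer cassette starts with an RSV promoter fused to a truncated HIV-1 5' LTR, which makes genomic RNA production independent of Tat. This is followed by the Ψ packaging signal with a partial gag sequence, the Rev response element for Rev-dependent nuclear export, and a cPPT/CTS element that aids nuclear import of the reverse-transcribed genome. The cassette ends in a self-inactivating ΔU3 3' LTR, followed by an SV40 polyadenylation signal.

Within it, a human U6 RNA polymerase III promoter drives the DYRK1A-specific spacer joined to the Streptococcus pyogenes Cas9 guide scaffold. A separate EF-1α core promoter with its intron A expresses puromycin N-acetyltransferase, so transduced mammalian cells can be selected with puromycin, and a WPRE enhances expression of this transcript.

The plasmid does not encode Cas9. It is meant to be used with a separate Cas9 lentiviral vector or in cells already expressing Cas9, where it directs cleavage at the DYRK1A locus for knockout studies.
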