Features (pLannotate 1.2.2; 29 found; start..end, strand, type, name):
     14..80      +  CDS            small t antigen (fragment): SV40 (simian virus 40) small t antigen
    106..317     +  promoter       EF-1α core promoter: core promoter for human elongation factor EF-1α
    318..1256    +  intron         EF-1α intron A: intron upstream of the start codon of human EF-1α
   1278..1877    +  CDS            PuroR (fragment): puromycin N-acetyltransferase; pac from Streptomyces; confers resistance to puromycin
   1893..2481    +  misc_feature   WPRE: woodchuck hepatitis virus posttranscriptional regulatory element
   2532..2551    +  misc_feature   cPPT/CTS (fragment): central polypurine tract and central termination sequence of HIV-1
   2553..2786    +  LTR            3' LTR (ΔU3): self-inactivating 3' long terminal repeat (LTR) from HIV-1
   2864..2985    +  polyA_signal   SV40 poly(A) signal: SV40 polyadenylation signal
   3025..3160    +  rep_origin     SV40 ori: SV40 origin of replication
   3181..3199    -  promoter       T7 promoter: promoter for bacteriophage T7 RNA polymerase
   3207..3362    +  CDS            lacZα (fragment): LacZα fragment of β-galactosidase; lacZ fragment
   3367..3795    +  rep_origin     f1 ori (sequence partly withheld): f1 bacteriophage origin of replication; arrow indicates direction of (+) strand synthesis
   3848..3952    +  promoter       AmpR promoter: bla
   3953..4813    +  CDS            AmpR: β-lactamase; bla; confers resistance to ampicillin, carbenicillin, and related antibiotics
   4984..5572    +  rep_origin     ori: high-copy-number ColE1/pMB1/pBR322/pUC origin of replication
   5755..5847    +  CDS            lacI (fragment): lac repressor; lacI; The lac repressor binds to the lac operator to inhibit transcription in E. coli. This inhibition can be relieved by adding lactose or isopropyl-β-D-thiogalactopyranoside (IPTG).
   5860..5881    +  protein_bind   CAP binding site: CAP binding activates transcription in the presence of cAMP. E. coli catabolite activator protein
   5896..5926    +  promoter       lac promoter: promoter for the E. coli lac operon
   5934..5950    +  protein_bind   lac operator: The lac repressor binds to the lac operator to inhibit transcription in E. coli. This inhibition can be relieved by adding lactose or isopropyl-β-D-thiogalactopyranoside (IPTG). lac repressor encoded by lacI
   5995..6013    +  promoter       T3 promoter: promoter for bacteriophage T3 RNA polymerase
   6041..6267    +  promoter       RSV promoter: Rous sarcoma virus enhancer/promoter
   6268..6448    +  LTR            5' LTR (truncated): truncated 5' long terminal repeat (LTR) from HIV-1
   6495..6620    +  misc_feature   HIV-1 Ψ: packaging signal of human immunodeficiency virus type 1
   6604..6967    +  CDS            HIV-1 gag (fragment): gag protein from human immunodeficiency virus 1; gag
   7113..7346    +  misc_feature   RRE: The Rev response element (RRE) of HIV-1 allows for Rev-dependent mRNA export from the nucleus to the cytoplasm.
   7723..7749    +  CDS            Rev (fragment): human immunodeficiency virus 1 (HIV-1) Rev protein; rev; enhances nuclear export of unspliced and incompletely spliced viral mRNAs
   7753..7993    +  promoter       U6 promoter: RNA polymerase III promoter for human U6 snRNA
   8023..8098    +  misc_RNA       gRNA scaffold: guide RNA scaffold for the Streptococcus pyogenes CRISPR/Cas9 system
   8154..8271    +  misc_feature   cPPT/CTS: central polypurine tract and central termination sequence of HIV-1
>Addgene plasmid #76755 | DYRK1A gRNA (BRDN0001145031) | addgene full sequence | sequence record 186442 | Addgene Assembled Sequence
CCCGGGTGCAAAGATGGATAAAGTTTTAAACAGAGAGGAATCTTTGCAGCTAATGGACCTTCTAGGTCTT
GAAAGGAGTGGGAATTGGCTCCGGTGCCCGTCAGTGGGCAGAGCGCACATCGCCCACAGTCCCCGAGAAG
TTGGGGGGAGGGGTCGGCAATTGATCCGGTGCCTAGAGAAGGTGGCGCGGGGTAAACTGGGAAAGTGATG
TCGTGTACTGGCTCCGCCTTTTTCCCGAGGGTGGGGGAGAACCGTATATAAGTGCAGTAGTCGCCGTGAA
CGTTCTTTTTCGCAACGGGTTTGCCGCCAGAACACAGGTAAGTGCCGTGTGTGGTTCCCGCGGGCCTGGC
CTCTTTACGGGTTATGGCCCTTGCGTGCCTTGAATTACTTCCACCTGGCTGCAGTACGTGATTCTTGATC
CCGAGCTTCGGGTTGGAAGTGGGTGGGAGAGTTCGAGGCCTTGCGCTTAAGGAGCCCCTTCGCCTCGTGC
TTGAGTTGAGGCCTGGCCTGGGCGCTGGGGCCGCCGCGTGCGAATCTGGTGGCACCTTCGCGCCTGTCTC
GCTGCTTTCGATAAGTCTCTAGCCATTTAAAATTTTTGATGACCTGCTGCGACGCTTTTTTTCTGGCAAG
ATAGTCTTGTAAATGCGGGCCAAGATCTGCACACTGGTATTTCGGTTTTTGGGGCCGCGGGCGGCGACGG
GGCCCGTGCGTCCCAGCGCACATGTTCGGCGAGGCGGGGCCTGCGAGCGCGGCCACCGAGAATCGGACGG
GGGTAGTCTCAAGCTGGCCGGCCTGCTCTGGTGCCTGGCCTCGCGCCGCCGTGTATCGCCCCGCCCTGGG
CGGCAAGGCTGGCCCGGTCGGCACCAGTTGCGTGAGCGGAAAGATGGCCGCTTCCCGGCCCTGCTGCAGG
GAGCTCAAAATGGAGGACGCGGCGCTCGGGAGAGCGGGCGGGTGAGTCACCCACACAAAGGAAAAGGGCC
TTTCCGTCCTCAGCCGTCGCTTCATGTGACTCCACGGAGTACCGGGCGCCGTCCAGGCACCTCGATTAGT
TCTCGAGCTTTTGGAGTACGTCGTCTTTAGGTTGGGGGGAGGGGTTTTATGCGATGGAGTTTCCCCACAC
TGAGTGGGTGGAGACTGAAGTTAGGCCAGCTTGGCACTTGATGTAATTCTCCTTGGAATTTGCCCTTTTT
GAGTTTGGATCTTGGTTCATTCTCAAGCCTCAGACAGTGGTTCAAAGTTTTTTTCTTCCATTTCAGGTGT
CGTGACGTACGGCCACCATGACCGAGTACAAGCCCACGGTGCGCCTCGCCACCCGCGACGACGTCCCCAG
GGCCGTACGCACCCTCGCCGCCGCGTTCGCCGACTACCCCGCCACGCGCCACACCGTCGATCCGGACCGC
CACATCGAGCGGGTCACCGAGCTGCAAGAACTCTTCCTCACGCGCGTCGGGCTCGACATCGGCAAGGTGT
GGGTCGCGGACGACGGCGCCGCCGTGGCGGTCTGGACCACGCCGGAGAGCGTCGAAGCGGGGGCGGTGTT
CGCCGAGATCGGCCCGCGCATGGCCGAGTTGAGCGGTTCCCGGCTGGCCGCGCAGCAACAGATGGAAGGC
CTCCTGGCGCCGCACCGGCCCAAGGAGCCCGCGTGGTTCCTGGCCACCGTCGGAGTCTCGCCCGACCACC
AGGGCAAGGGTCTGGGCAGCGCCGTCGTGCTCCCCGGAGTGGAGGCGGCCGAGCGCGCCGGGGTGCCCGC
CTTCCTGGAGACCTCCGCGCCCCGCAACCTCCCCTTCTACGAGCGGCTCGGCTTCACCGTCACCGCCGAC
GTCGAGGTGCCCGAAGGACCGCGCACCTGGTGCATGACCCGCAAGCCCGGTGCCTGAACGCGTTAAGTCG
ACAATCAACCTCTGGATTACAAAATTTGTGAAAGATTGACTGGTATTCTTAACTATGTTGCTCCTTTTAC
GCTATGTGGATACGCTGCTTTAATGCCTTTGTATCATGCTATTGCTTCCCGTATGGCTTTCATTTTCTCC
TCCTTGTATAAATCCTGGTTGCTGTCTCTTTATGAGGAGTTGTGGCCCGTTGTCAGGCAACGTGGCGTGG
TGTGCACTGTGTTTGCTGACGCAACCCCCACTGGTTGGGGCATTGCCACCACCTGTCAGCTCCTTTCCGG
GACTTTCGCTTTCCCCCTCCCTATTGCCACGGCGGAACTCATCGCCGCCTGCCTTGCCCGCTGCTGGACA
GGGGCTCGGCTGTTGGGCACTGACAATTCCGTGGTGTTGTCGGGGAAATCATCGTCCTTTCCTTGGCTGC
TCGCCTGTGTTGCCACCTGGATTCTGCGCGGGACGTCCTTCTGCTACGTCCCTTCGGCCCTCAATCCAGC
GGACCTTCCTTCCCGCGGCCTGCTGCCGGCTCTGCGGCCTCTTCCGCGTCTTCGCCTTCGCCCTCAGACG
AGTCGGATCTCCCTTTGGGCCGCCTCCCCGCGTCGACTTTAAGACCAATGACTTACAAGGCAGCTGTAGA
TCTTAGCCACTTTTTAAAAGAAAAGGGGGGACTGGAAGGGCTAATTCACTCCCAACGAAGACAAGATCTG
CTTTTTGCTTGTACTGGGTCTCTCTGGTTAGACCAGATCTGAGCCTGGGAGCTCTCTGGCTAACTAGGGA
ACCCACTGCTTAAGCCTCAATAAAGCTTGCCTTGAGTGCTTCAAGTAGTGTGTGCCCGTCTGTTGTGTGA
CTCTGGTAACTAGAGATCCCTCAGACCCTTTTAGTCAGTGTGGAAAATCTCTAGCAGTACGTATAGTAGT
TCATGTCATCTTATTATTCAGTATTTATAACTTGCAAAGAAATGAATATCAGAGAGTGAGAGGAACTTGT
TTATTGCAGCTTATAATGGTTACAAATAAAGCAATAGCATCACAAATTTCACAAATAAAGCATTTTTTTC
ACTGCATTCTAGTTGTGGTTTGTCCAAACTCATCAATGTATCTTATCATGTCTGGCTCTAGCTATCCCGC
CCCTAACTCCGCCCATCCCGCCCCTAACTCCGCCCAGTTCCGCCCATTCTCCGCCCCATGGCTGACTAAT
TTTTTTTATTTATGCAGAGGCCGAGGCCGCCTCGGCCTCTGAGCTATTCCAGAAGTAGTGAGGAGGCTTT
TTTGGAGGCCTAGGGACGTACCCAATTCGCCCTATAGTGAGTCGTATTACGCGCGCTCACTGGCCGTCGT
TTTACAACGTCGTGACTGGGAAAACCCTGGCGTTACCCAACTTAATCGCCTTGCAGCACATCCCCCTTTC
GCCAGCTGGCGTAATAGCGAAGAGGCCCGCACCGATCGCCCTTCCCAACAGTTGCGCAGCCTGAATGGCG
AATGGG
[124 nt withheld, positions 3367-3490]
C
[91 nt withheld, positions 3492-3582]
A
[49 nt withheld, positions 3584-3632]
CCTTTGACGTTGGAGTCCACGTTCTTT
[37 nt withheld, positions 3660-3696]
ACCCTATCTCGGTCTATTCTTTTGATTTATAAGGGATTTTGCCGATTTCGGCCTATTGGTTAAAAAATGA
GCTGATTTAACAAAAATTTAACGCGAATTTTAACAAAATATTAACGCTTACAATTTAGGTGGCACTTTTC
GGGGAAATGTGCGCGGAACCCCTATTTGTTTATTTTTCTAAATACATTCAAATATGTATCCGCTCATGAG
ACAATAACCCTGATAAATGCTTCAATAATATTGAAAAAGGAAGAGTATGAGTATTCAACATTTCCGTGTC
GCCCTTATTCCCTTTTTTGCGGCATTTTGCCTTCCTGTTTTTGCTCACCCAGAAACGCTGGTGAAAGTAA
AAGATGCTGAAGATCAGTTGGGTGCACGAGTGGGTTACATCGAACTGGATCTCAACAGCGGTAAGATCCT
TGAGAGTTTTCGCCCCGAAGAACGTTTTCCAATGATGAGCACTTTTAAAGTTCTGCTATGTGGCGCGGTA
TTATCCCGTATTGACGCCGGGCAAGAGCAACTCGGTCGCCGCATACACTATTCTCAGAATGACTTGGTTG
AGTACTCACCAGTCACAGAAAAGCATCTTACGGATGGCATGACAGTAAGAGAATTATGCAGTGCTGCCAT
AACCATGAGTGATAACACTGCGGCCAACTTACTTCTGACAACGATCGGAGGACCGAAGGAGCTAACCGCT
TTTTTGCACAACATGGGGGATCATGTAACTCGCCTTGATCGTTGGGAACCGGAGCTGAATGAAGCCATAC
CAAACGACGAGCGTGACACCACGATGCCTGTAGCAATGGCAACAACGTTGCGCAAACTATTAACTGGCGA
ACTACTTACTCTAGCTTCCCGGCAACAATTAATAGACTGGATGGAGGCGGATAAAGTTGCAGGACCACTT
CTGCGCTCGGCCCTTCCGGCTGGCTGGTTTATTGCTGATAAATCTGGAGCCGGTGAGCGTGGGTCTCGCG
GTATCATTGCAGCACTGGGGCCAGATGGTAAGCCCTCCCGTATCGTAGTTATCTACACGACGGGGAGTCA
GGCAACTATGGATGAACGAAATAGACAGATCGCTGAGATAGGTGCCTCACTGATTAAGCATTGGTAACTG
TCAGACCAAGTTTACTCATATATACTTTAGATTGATTTAAAACTTCATTTTTAATTTAAAAGGATCTAGG
TGAAGATCCTTTTTGATAATCTCATGACCAAAATCCCTTAACGTGAGTTTTCGTTCCACTGAGCGTCAGA
CCCCGTAGAAAAGATCAAAGGATCTTCTTGAGATCCTTTTTTTCTGCGCGTAATCTGCTGCTTGCAAACA
AAAAAACCACCGCTACCAGCGGTGGTTTGTTTGCCGGATCAAGAGCTACCAACTCTTTTTCCGAAGGTAA
CTGGCTTCAGCAGAGCGCAGATACCAAATACTGTTCTTCTAGTGTAGCCGTAGTTAGGCCACCACTTCAA
GAACTCTGTAGCACCGCCTACATACCTCGCTCTGCTAATCCTGTTACCAGTGGCTGCTGCCAGTGGCGAT
AAGTCGTGTCTTACCGGGTTGGACTCAAGACGATAGTTACCGGATAAGGCGCAGCGGTCGGGCTGAACGG
GGGGTTCGTGCACACAGCCCAGCTTGGAGCGAACGACCTACACCGAACTGAGATACCTACAGCGTGAGCT
ATGAGAAAGCGCCACGCTTCCCGAAGGGAGAAAGGCGGACAGGTATCCGGTAAGCGGCAGGGTCGGAACA
GGAGAGCGCACGAGGGAGCTTCCAGGGGGAAACGCCTGGTATCTTTATAGTCCTGTCGGGTTTCGCCACC
TCTGACTTGAGCGTCGATTTTTGTGATGCTCGTCAGGGGGGCGGAGCCTATGGAAAAACGCCAGCAACGC
GGCCTTTTTACGGTTCCTGGCCTTTTGCTGGCCTTTTGCTCACATGTTCTTTCCTGCGTTATCCCCTGAT
TCTGTGGATAACCGTATTACCGCCTTTGAGTGAGCTGATACCGCTCGCCGCAGCCGAACGACCGAGCGCA
GCGAGTCAGTGAGCGAGGAAGCGGAAGAGCGCCCAATACGCAAACCGCCTCTCCCCGCGCGTTGGCCGAT
TCATTAATGCAGCTGGCACGACAGGTTTCCCGACTGGAAAGCGGGCAGTGAGCGCAACGCAATTAATGTG
AGTTAGCTCACTCATTAGGCACCCCAGGCTTTACACTTTATGCTTCCGGCTCGTATGTTGTGTGGAATTG
TGAGCGGATAACAATTTCACACAGGAAACAGCTATGACCATGATTACGCCAAGCGCGCAATTAACCCTCA
CTAAAGGGAACAAAAGCTGGAGCTGCAAGCTTAATGTAGTCTTATGCAATACTCTTGTAGTCTTGCAACA
TGGTAACGATGAGTTAGCAACATGCCTTACAAGGAGAGAAAAAGCACCGTGCATGCCGATTGGTGGAAGT
AAGGTGGTACGATCGTGCCTTATTAGGAAGGCAACAGACGGGTCTGACATGGATTGGACGAACCACTGAA
TTGCCGCATTGCAGAGATATTGTATTTAAGTGCCTAGCTCGATACATAAACGGGTCTCTCTGGTTAGACC
AGATCTGAGCCTGGGAGCTCTCTGGCTAACTAGGGAACCCACTGCTTAAGCCTCAATAAAGCTTGCCTTG
AGTGCTTCAAGTAGTGTGTGCCCGTCTGTTGTGTGACTCTGGTAACTAGAGATCCCTCAGACCCTTTTAG
TCAGTGTGGAAAATCTCTAGCAGTGGCGCCCGAACAGGGACTTGAAAGCGAAAGGGAAACCAGAGGAGCT
CTCTCGACGCAGGACTCGGCTTGCTGAAGCGCGCACGGCAAGAGGCGAGGGGCGGCGACTGGTGAGTACG
CCAAAAATTTTGACTAGCGGAGGCTAGAAGGAGAGAGATGGGTGCGAGAGCGTCAGTATTAAGCGGGGGA
GAATTAGATCGCGATGGGAAAAAATTCGGTTAAGGCCAGGGGGAAAGAAAAAATATAAATTAAAACATAT
AGTATGGGCAAGCAGGGAGCTAGAACGATTCGCAGTTAATCCTGGCCTGTTAGAAACATCAGAAGGCTGT
AGACAAATACTGGGACAGCTACAACCATCCCTTCAGACAGGATCAGAAGAACTTAGATCATTATATAATA
CAGTAGCAACCCTCTATTGTGTGCATCAAAGGATAGAGATAAAAGACACCAAGGAAGCTTTAGACAAGAT
AGAGGAAGAGCAAAACAAAAGTAAGACCACCGCACAGCAAGCGGCCGCTGATCTTCAGACCTGGAGGAGG
AGATATGAGGGACAATTGGAGAAGTGAATTATATAAATATAAAGTAGTAAAAATTGAACCATTAGGAGTA
GCACCCACCAAGGCAAAGAGAAGAGTGGTGCAGAGAGAAAAAAGAGCAGTGGGAATAGGAGCTTTGTTCC
TTGGGTTCTTGGGAGCAGCAGGAAGCACTATGGGCGCAGCGTCAATGACGCTGACGGTACAGGCCAGACA
ATTATTGTCTGGTATAGTGCAGCAGCAGAACAATTTGCTGAGGGCTATTGAGGCGCAACAGCATCTGTTG
CAACTCACAGTCTGGGGCATCAAGCAGCTCCAGGCAAGAATCCTGGCTGTGGAAAGATACCTAAAGGATC
AACAGCTCCTGGGGATTTGGGGTTGCTCTGGAAAACTCATTTGCACCACTGCTGTGCCTTGGAATGCTAG
TTGGAGTAATAAATCTCTGGAACAGATTTGGAATCACACGACCTGGATGGAGTGGGACAGAGAAATTAAC
AATTACACAAGCTTAATACACTCCTTAATTGAAGAATCGCAAAACCAGCAAGAAAAGAATGAACAAGAAT
TATTGGAATTAGATAAATGGGCAAGTTTGTGGAATTGGTTTAACATAACAAATTGGCTGTGGTATATAAA
ATTATTCATAATGATAGTAGGAGGCTTGGTAGGTTTAAGAATAGTTTTTGCTGTACTTTCTATAGTGAAT
AGAGTTAGGCAGGGATATTCACCATTATCGTTTCAGACCCACCTCCCAACCCCGAGGGGACCCAGAGAGG
GCCTATTTCCCATGATTCCTTCATATTTGCATATACGATACAAGGCTGTTAGAGAGATAATTAGAATTAA
TTTGACTGTAAACACAAAGATATTAGTACAAAATACGTGACGTAGAAAGTAATAATTTCTTGGGTAGTTT
GCAGTTTTAAAATTATGTTTTAAAATGGACTATCATATGCTTACCGTAACTTGAAAGTATTTCGATTTCT
TGGCTTTATATATCTTGTGGAAAGGACGAAACACCGTTACAGGAGTACAAACCACCGTTTTAGAGCTAGA
AATAGCAAGTTAAAATAAGGCTAGTCCGTTATCAACTTGAAAAAGTGGCACCGAGTCGGTGCTTTTTTAA
GCTTGGCGTAACTAGATCTTGAGACAAATGGCAGTATTCATCCACAATTTTAAAAGAAAAGGGGGGATTG
GGGGGTACAGTGCAGGGGAAAGAATAGTAGACATAATAGCAACAGACATACAAACTAAAGAATTACAAAA
ACAAATTACAAAAATTCAAAATTTTCGGGTTTATTACAGGGACAGCAGAGATCCACTTTGGCGCCGGCTC
GAGGGGG
