>Addgene plasmid #76755 | DYRK1A gRNA (BRDN0001145031) | depositor partial sequence | sequence record 144215 | Target Sequence
TTACAGGAGTACAAACCACC
