>Addgene plasmid #76755 | DYRK1A gRNA (BRDN0001145031) | addgene partial sequence | sequence record 186441 | hU6-F
TAGAAAGTAATAATTTCTTGGGTAGTTTGCAGTTTTAAAATTATGTTTTAAAATGGACTATCATATGCTT
ACCGTAACTTGAAAGTATTTCGATTTCTTGGCTTTATATATCTTGTGGAAAGGACGAAACACCGTTACAG
GAGTACAAACCACCGTTTTAGAGCTAGAAATAGCAAGTTAAAATAAGGCTAGTCCGTTATCAACTTGAAA
AAGTGGCACCGAGTCGGTGCTTTTTTAAGCTTGGCGTAACTAGATCTTGAGACAAATGGCAGTATTCATC
CACAATTTTAAAAGAAAAGGGGGGATTGGGGGGTACAGTGCAGGGGAAAGAATAGTAGACATAATAGCAA
CAGACATACAAACTAAAGAATTACAAAAACAAATTACAAAAATTCAAAATTTTCGGGTTTATTACAGGGA
CAGCAGAGATCCACTTTGGCGCCGGCTCGAGGGGGCCCGGGTGCAAAGATGGATAAAGTTTTAAACAGAG
AGGAATCTTTGCAGCTAATGGACCTTCTAGGTCTTGAAAGGAGTGGGAATTGGCTCCGGTGCCCGTCAGT
GGGCAGAGCG
